>Addgene plasmid #189957 | pLKO.1-Tet-Puro-shMMERVK9c_1 (inducible) | addgene full sequence | sequence record 371396 | Addgene NGS Result
GGGGTTGGGGTTGCGCCTTTTCCAAGGCAGCCCTGGGTTTGCGCAGGGACGCGGCTGCTCTGGGCGTGGT
TCCGGGAAACGCAGCGGCGCCGACCCTGGGTCTCGCACATTCTTCACGTCCGTTCGCAGCGTCACCCGGA
TCTTCGCCGCTACCCTTGTGGGCCCCCCGGCGACGCTTCCTGCTCCGCCCCTAAGTCGGGAAGGTTCCTT
GCGGTTCGCGGCGTGCCGGACGTGACAAACGGAAGCCGCACGTCTCACTAGTACCCTCGCAGACGGACAG
CGCCAGGGAGCAATGGCAGCGCGCCGACCGCGATGGGCTGTGGCCAATAGCGGCTGCTCAGCAGGGCGCG
CCGAGAGCAGCGGCCGGGAAGGGGCGGTGCGGGAGGCGGGGTGTGGGGCGGTAGTGTGGGCCCTGTTCCT
GCCCGCGCGGTGTTCCGCATTCTGCAAGCCTCCGGAGCGCACGTCGGCAGTCGGCTCCCTCGTTGACCGA
ATCACCGACCTCTCTCCCCAGGGGGATCCACCGGAGCTTACCATGACCGAGTACAAGCCCACGGTGCGCC
TCGCCACCCGCGACGACGTCCCCAGGGCCGTACGCACCCTCGCCGCCGCGTTCGCCGACTACCCCGCCAC
GCGCCACACCGTCGATCCGGACCGCCACATCGAGCGGGTCACCGAGCTGCAAGAACTCTTCCTCACGCGC
GTCGGGCTCGACATCGGCAAGGTGTGGGTCGCGGACGACGGCGCCGCGGTGGCGGTCTGGACCACGCCGG
AGAGCGTCGAAGCGGGGGCGGTGTTCGCCGAGATCGGCCCGCGCATGGCCGAGTTGAGCGGTTCCCGGCT
GGCCGCGCAGCAACAGATGGAAGGCCTCCTGGCGCCGCACCGGCCCAAGGAGCCCGCGTGGTTCCTGGCC
ACCGTCGGCGTCTCGCCCGACCACCAGGGCAAGGGTCTGGGCAGCGCCGTCGTGCTCCCCGGAGTGGAGG
CGGCCGAGCGCGCCGGGGTGCCCGCCTTCCTGGAGACCTCCGCGCCCCGCAACCTCCCCTTCTACGAGCG
GCTCGGCTTCACCGTCACCGCCGACGTCGAGGTGCCCGAAGGACCGCGCACCTGGTGCATGACCCGCAAG
CCCGGTGCCTGACGCCCGCCCCACGACCCGCAGCGCCCGACCGAAAGGAGCGCACGACCCCATGCATCGG
TACCTTTAAGACCAATGACTTACAAGGCAGCTGTAGATCTTAGCCACTTTTTAAAAGAAAAGGGGGGACT
GGAAGGGCTAATTCACTCCCAACGAAGACAAGATCTGCTTTTTGCTTGTACTGGGTCTCTCTGGTTAGAC
CAGATCTGAGCCTGGGAGCTCTCTGGCTAACTAGGGAACCCACTGCTTAAGCCTCAATAAAGCTTGCCTT
GAGTGCTTCAAGTAGTGTGTGCCCGTCTGTTGTGTGACTCTGGTAACTAGAGATCCCTCAGACCCTTTTA
GTCAGTGTGGAAAATCTCTAGCAGTAGTAGTTCATGTCATCTTATTATTCAGTATTTATAACTTGCAAAG
AAATGAATATCAGAGAGTGAGAGGAACTTGTTTATTGCAGCTTATAATGGTTACAAATAAAGCAATAGCA
TCACAAATTTCACAAATAAAGCATTTTTTTCACTGCATTCTAGTTGTGGTTTGTCCAAACTCATCAATGT
ATCTTATCATGTCTGGCTCTAGCTATCCCGCCCCTAACTCCGCCCATCCCGCCCCTAACTCCGCCCAGTT
CCGCCCATTCTCCGCCCCATGGCTGACTAATTTTTTTTATTTATGCAGAGGCCGAGGCCGCCTCGGCCTC
TGAGCTATTCCAGAAGTAGTGAGGAGGCTTTTTTGGAGGCCTAGGGACGTACCCAATTCGCCCTATAGTG
AGTCGTATTACGCGCGCTCACTGGCCGTCGTTTTACAACGTCGTGACTGGGAAAACCCTGGCGTTACCCA
ACTTAATCGCCTTGCAGCACATCCCCCTTTCGCCAGCTGGCGTAATAGCGAAGAGGCCCGCACCGATCGC
CCTTCCCAACAGTTGCGCAGCCTGAATGGCGAATGGG
[124 nt withheld, positions 2068-2191]
C
[91 nt withheld, positions 2193-2283]
A
[49 nt withheld, positions 2285-2333]
CCTTTGACGTTGGAGTCCACGTTCTTT
[37 nt withheld, positions 2361-2397]
ACCCTATCTCGGTCTATTCTTTTGATTTATAAGGGATTTTGCCGATTTCGGCCTATTGGTTAAAAAATGA
GCTGATTTAACAAAAATTTAACGCGAATTTTAACAAAATATTAACGCTTACAATTTAGGTGGCACTTTTC
GGGGAAATGTGCGCGGAACCCCTATTTGTTTATTTTTCTAAATACATTCAAATATGTATCCGCTCATGAG
ACAATAACCCTGATAAATGCTTCAATAATATTGAAAAAGGAAGAGTATGAGTATTCAACATTTCCGTGTC
GCCCTTATTCCCTTTTTTGCGGCATTTTGCCTTCCTGTTTTTGCTCACCCAGAAACGCTGGTGAAAGTAA
AAGATGCTGAAGATCAGTTGGGTGCACGAGTGGGTTACATCGAACTGGATCTCAACAGCGGTAAGATCCT
TGAGAGTTTTCGCCCCGAAGAACGTTTTCCAATGATGAGCACTTTTAAAGTTCTGCTATGTGGCGCGGTA
TTATCCCGTATTGACGCCGGGCAAGAGCAACTCGGTCGCCGCATACACTATTCTCAGAATGACTTGGTTG
AGTACTCACCAGTCACAGAAAAGCATCTTACGGATGGCATGACAGTAAGAGAATTATGCAGTGCTGCCAT
AACCATGAGTGATAACACTGCGGCCAACTTACTTCTGACAACGATCGGAGGACCGAAGGAGCTAACCGCT
TTTTTGCACAACATGGGGGATCATGTAACTCGCCTTGATCGTTGGGAACCGGAGCTGAATGAAGCCATAC
CAAACGACGAGCGTGACACCACGATGCCTGTAGCAATGGCAACAACGTTGCGCAAACTATTAACTGGCGA
ACTACTTACTCTAGCTTCCCGGCAACAATTAATAGACTGGATGGAGGCGGATAAAGTTGCAGGACCACTT
CTGCGCTCGGCCCTTCCGGCTGGCTGGTTTATTGCTGATAAATCTGGAGCCGGTGAGCGTGGGTCTCGCG
GTATCATTGCAGCACTGGGGCCAGATGGTAAGCCCTCCCGTATCGTAGTTATCTACACGACGGGGAGTCA
GGCAACTATGGATGAACGAAATAGACAGATCGCTGAGATAGGTGCCTCACTGATTAAGCATTGGTAACTG
TCAGACCAAGTTTACTCATATATACTTTAGATTGATTTAAAACTTCATTTTTAATTTAAAAGGATCTAGG
TGAAGATCCTTTTTGATAATCTCATGACCAAAATCCCTTAACGTGAGTTTTCGTTCCACTGAGCGTCAGA
CCCCGTAGAAAAGATCAAAGGATCTTCTTGAGATCCTTTTTTTCTGCGCGTAATCTGCTGCTTGCAAACA
AAAAAACCACCGCTACCAGCGGTGGTTTGTTTGCCGGATCAAGAGCTACCAACTCTTTTTCCGAAGGTAA
CTGGCTTCAGCAGAGCGCAGATACCAAATACTGTTCTTCTAGTGTAGCCGTAGTTAGGCCACCACTTCAA
GAACTCTGTAGCACCGCCTACATACCTCGCTCTGCTAATCCTGTTACCAGTGGCTGCTGCCAGTGGCGAT
AAGTCGTGTCTTACCGGGTTGGACTCAAGACGATAGTTACCGGATAAGGCGCAGCGGTCGGGCTGAACGG
GGGGTTCGTGCACACAGCCCAGCTTGGAGCGAACGACCTACACCGAACTGAGATACCTACAGCGTGAGCT
ATGAGAAAGCGCCACGCTTCCCGAAGGGAGAAAGGCGGACAGGTATCCGGTAAGCGGCAGGGTCGGAACA
GGAGAGCGCACGAGGGAGCTTCCAGGGGGAAACGCCTGGTATCTTTATAGTCCTGTCGGGTTTCGCCACC
TCTGACTTGAGCGTCGATTTTTGTGATGCTCGTCAGGGGGGCGGAGCCTATGGAAAAACGCCAGCAACGC
GGCCTTTTTACGGTTCCTGGCCTTTTGCTGGCCTTTTGCTCACATGTTCTTTCCTGCGTTATCCCCTGAT
TCTGTGGATAACCGTATTACCGCCTTTGAGTGAGCTGATACCGCTCGCCGCAGCCGAACGACCGAGCGCA
GCGAGTCAGTGAGCGAGGAAGCGGAAGAGCGCCCAATACGCAAACCGCCTCTCCCCGCGCGTTGGCCGAT
TCATTAATGCAGCTGGCACGACAGGTTTCCCGACTGGAAAGCGGGCAGTGAGCGCAACGCAATTAATGTG
AGTTAGCTCACTCATTAGGCACCCCAGGCTTTACACTTTATGCTTCCGGCTCGTATGTTGTGTGGAATTG
TGAGCGGATAACAATTTCACACAGGAAACAGCTATGACCATGATTACGCCAAGCGCGCAATTAACCCTCA
CTAAAGGGAACAAAAGCTGGAGCTGCAAGCTTAATGTAGTCTTATGCAATACTCTTGTAGTCTTGCAACA
TGGTAACGATGAGTTAGCAACATGCCTTACAAGGAGAGAAAAAGCACCGTGCATGCCGATTGGTGGAAGT
AAGGTGGTACGATCGTGCCTTATTAGGAAGGCAACAGACGGGTCTGACATGGATTGGACGAACCACTGAA
TTGCCGCATTGCAGAGATATTGTATTTAAGTGCCTAGCTCGATACATAAACGGGTCTCTCTGGTTAGACC
AGATCTGAGCCTGGGAGCTCTCTGGCTAACTAGGGAACCCACTGCTTAAGCCTCAATAAAGCTTGCCTTG
AGTGCTTCAAGTAGTGTGTGCCCGTCTGTTGTGTGACTCTGGTAACTAGAGATCCCTCAGACCCTTTTAG
TCAGTGTGGAAAATCTCTAGCAGTGGCGCCCGAACAGGGACTTGAAAGCGAAAGGGAAACCAGAGGAGCT
CTCTCGACGCAGGACTCGGCTTGCTGAAGCGCGCACGGCAAGAGGCGAGGGGCGGCGACTGGTGAGTACG
CCAAAAATTTTGACTAGCGGAGGCTAGAAGGAGAGAGATGGGTGCGAGAGCGTCAGTATTAAGCGGGGGA
GAATTAGATCGCGATGGGAAAAAATTCGGTTAAGGCCAGGGGGAAAGAAAAAATATAAATTAAAACATAT
AGTATGGGCAAGCAGGGAGCTAGAACGATTCGCAGTTAATCCTGGCCTGTTAGAAACATCAGAAGGCTGT
AGACAAATACTGGGACAGCTACAACCATCCCTTCAGACAGGATCAGAAGAACTTAGATCATTATATAATA
CAGTAGCAACCCTCTATTGTGTGCATCAAAGGATAGAGATAAAAGACACCAAGGAAGCTTTAGACAAGAT
AGAGGAAGAGCAAAACAAAAGTAAGACCACCGCACAGCAAGCGGCCGCTGATCTTCAGACCTGGAGGAGG
AGATATGAGGGACAATTGGAGAAGTGAATTATATAAATATAAAGTAGTAAAAATTGAACCATTAGGAGTA
GCACCCACCAAGGCAAAGAGAAGAGTGGTGCAGAGAGAAAAAAGAGCAGTGGGAATAGGAGCTTTGTTCC
TTGGGTTCTTGGGAGCAGCAGGAAGCACTATGGGCGCAGCGTCAATGACGCTGACGGTACAGGCCAGACA
ATTATTGTCTGGTATAGTGCAGCAGCAGAACAATTTGCTGAGGGCTATTGAGGCGCAACAGCATCTGTTG
CAACTCACAGTCTGGGGCATCAAGCAGCTCCAGGCAAGAATCCTGGCTGTGGAAAGATACCTAAAGGATC
AACAGCTCCTGGGGATTTGGGGTTGCTCTGGAAAACTCATTTGCACCACTGCTGTGCCTTGGAATGCTAG
TTGGAGTAATAAATCTCTGGAACAGATTTGGAATCACACGACCTGGATGGAGTGGGACAGAGAAATTAAC
AATTACACAAGCTTAATACACTCCTTAATTGAAGAATCGCAAAACCAGCAAGAAAAGAATGAACAAGAAT
TATTGGAATTAGATAAATGGGCAAGTTTGTGGAATTGGTTTAACATAACAAATTGGCTGTGGTATATAAA
ATTATTCATAATGATAGTAGGAGGCTTGGTAGGTTTAAGAATAGTTTTTGCTGTACTTTCTATAGTGAAT
AGAGTTAGGCAGGGATATTCACCATTATCGTTTCAGACCCACCTCCCAACCCCGAGGGGACCCGACAGGC
CCGAAGGAATAGAAGAAGAAGGTGGAGAGAGAGACAGAGACAGATCCATTCGATTAGTGAACGGATCTCG
ACGGTATCGATCACGAGACTAGCCTCGAGCGGCCGCCCCCTTCACCGAGGGCCTATTTCCCATGATTCCT
TCATATTTGCATATACGATACAAGGCTGTTAGAGAGATAATTGGAATTAATTTGACTGTAAACACAAAGA
TATTAGTACAAAATACGTGACGTAGAAAGTAATAATTTCTTGGGTAGTTTGCAGTTTTAAAATTATGTTT
TAAAATGGACTATCATATGCTTACCGTAACTTGAAAGTATTTCGATTTCTTGGCTTTATATATCTTGTGG
AAAGGACGAAACACCGGCCCAGAGGCAGAGAGAAATTTCTCGAGAAATTTCTCTCTGCCTCTGGGTTTTT
GAATTCTCGACCTCGAGACAAATGGCAGTATTCATCCACAATTTTAAAAGAAAAGGGGGGATTGGGGGGT
ACAGTGCAGGGGAAAGAATAGTAGACATAATAGCAACAGACATACAAACTAAAGAATTACAAAAACAAAT
TACAAAAATTCAAAATTTTCGGGTTTATTACAGGGACAGCAGAGATCCACTTTGGCCGCGGCTCGAG
Features (pLannotate 1.2.2; 25 found; start..end, strand, type, name):
      1..511     +  promoter       hPGK promoter: human phosphoglycerate kinase 1 promoter
    533..1132    +  CDS            PuroR: puromycin N-acetyltransferase; pac from Streptomyces alboniger; confers resistance to puromycin
   1175..1258    +  CDS            nef (fragment): NEF_HV1Z2 - Experimental evidence at protein level: Swiss-Prot protein existence level 1. Extracellular Nef protein targets CD4(+) T-lymphocytes for apoptosis by interacting with CXCR4 surface receptors. From Human immunodeficiency virus type 1 group M subtype D (isolate Z2/CDC-Z34) (HIV-1).
   1260..1493    +  LTR            3' LTR (ΔU3): self-inactivating 3' long terminal repeat (LTR) from HIV-1
   1565..1686    +  polyA_signal   SV40 poly(A) signal: SV40 polyadenylation signal
   1726..1861    +  rep_origin     SV40 ori: SV40 origin of replication
   1882..1900    -  promoter       T7 promoter: promoter for bacteriophage T7 RNA polymerase
   1908..2063    +  CDS            lacZα (fragment): LacZα fragment of β-galactosidase; lacZ fragment
   2068..2496    +  rep_origin     f1 ori (sequence partly withheld): f1 bacteriophage origin of replication; arrow indicates direction of (+) strand synthesis
   2549..2653    +  promoter       AmpR promoter: bla
   2654..3514    +  CDS            AmpR: β-lactamase; bla; confers resistance to ampicillin, carbenicillin, and related antibiotics
   3685..4273    +  rep_origin     ori: high-copy-number ColE1/pMB1/pBR322/pUC origin of replication
   4456..4548    +  CDS            lacI (fragment): lac repressor; lacI; The lac repressor binds to the lac operator to inhibit transcription in E. coli. This inhibition can be relieved by adding lactose or isopropyl-β-D-thiogalactopyranoside (IPTG).
   4561..4582    +  protein_bind   CAP binding site: CAP binding activates transcription in the presence of cAMP. E. coli catabolite activator protein
   4597..4627    +  promoter       lac promoter: promoter for the E. coli lac operon
   4635..4651    +  protein_bind   lac operator: The lac repressor binds to the lac operator to inhibit transcription in E. coli. This inhibition can be relieved by adding lactose or isopropyl-β-D-thiogalactopyranoside (IPTG). lac repressor encoded by lacI
   4696..4714    +  promoter       T3 promoter: promoter for bacteriophage T3 RNA polymerase
   4742..4968    +  promoter       RSV promoter: Rous sarcoma virus enhancer/promoter
   4969..5149    +  LTR            5' LTR (truncated): truncated 5' long terminal repeat (LTR) from HIV-1
   5196..5321    +  misc_feature   HIV-1 Ψ: packaging signal of human immunodeficiency virus type 1
   5305..5668    +  CDS            HIV-1 gag (fragment): gag protein from human immunodeficiency virus 1; gag
   5814..6047    +  misc_feature   RRE: The Rev response element (RRE) of HIV-1 allows for Rev-dependent mRNA export from the nucleus to the cytoplasm.
   6424..6524    +  CDS            Rev (fragment): human immunodeficiency virus 1 (HIV-1) Rev protein; rev; enhances nuclear export of unspliced and incompletely spliced viral mRNAs
   6574..6814    +  promoter       U6 promoter: RNA polymerase III promoter for human U6 snRNA
   6919..7036    +  misc_feature   cPPT/CTS: central polypurine tract and central termination sequence of HIV-1
