[The description below was written by a language model from this plasmid's Addgene catalogue record and pLannotate feature annotations shown in this document.]
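Description:
pLKO.1-Tet-Puro-shMMERVK9c_1 is a lentiviral shRNA vector built on a backbone recorded as pLKO.1 Tet Puro, designed to knock down transcripts of the mouse endogenous retrovirus family MMERVK9c. It is propagated in E. coli as a high-copy plasmid through a ColE1/pUC-type origin with ampicillin selection (AmpR under its own bla promoter). It also carries an f1 origin, an SV40 origin and leftover lac, T3 and T7 cloning-vector elements that play no role in the payload.

The viral portion follows a third-generation, self-inactivating layout. An RSV promoter fused to a truncated HIV-1 5' LTR drives genomic RNA production in packaging cells, followed by the Ψ packaging signal with a gag fragment, the RRE for Rev-dependent nuclear export, and a ΔU3 3' LTR that disables LTR promoter activity after integration. Within this unit, a human U6 RNA polymerase III promoter sits upstream of the region where the hairpin would lie, followed by the cPPT/CTS element that aids nuclear import. The hairpin itself is not annotated. A human PGK promoter then drives puromycin N-acetyltransferase, allowing selection of transduced cells.

The name labels the construct as Tet-based and inducible, but the feature table over the 7,084 nt sequenced record shows no Tet repressor, tet operator or related regulatory element. The basis for inducibility therefore cannot be confirmed from the annotation, and the annotated layout resembles a constitutive U6-driven pLKO.1 puro design. The stated purpose is shRNA-mediated knockdown, and the associated study concerns endogenous retroviruses and transcriptional condensates.
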