Addgene plasmid #189957: pLKO.1-Tet-Puro-shMMERVK9c_1 (inducible)
Purpose: shRNA mediated knockdown
Depositing lab: Denes Hnisz. Depositing organization: Max Planck Institute for Molecular Genetics. Publication: Hijacking of transcriptional condensates by endogenous retroviruses. Asimi V, Sampath Kumar A, Niskanen H, Riemenschneider C, Hetzel S, Naderi J, Fasching N, Popitsch N, Du M, Kretzmer H, Smith ZD, Weigert R, Walther M, Mamde S, Meierhofer D, Wittler L, Buschow R, Timmermann B, Cisse II, Ameres SL, Meissner A, Hnisz D. Nat Genet. 2022 Aug;54(8):1238-1247. doi: 10.1038/s41588-022-01132-w. Epub 2022 Jul 21. PubMed 35864192.
Backbone
  Vector backbone: pLKO.1 Tet Puro
  Vector type: Lentiviral
Growth in bacteria
  Bacterial resistance: Ampicillin, 100 μg/mL
  Growth temperature: 37°C
  Growth strain: NEB Stable
  Copy number: High Copy
Gene/Insert
  Gene/Insert name: ERV_MMERVK9c
  gRNA/shRNA sequence: CCCAGAGGCAGAGAGAAATTT
  Species: M. musculus (mouse)
  Cloning method: Restriction Enzyme; 5′ cloning site unknown (unknown if destroyed)
Terms and licenses: Academic/Nonprofit Terms; Industry Terms: Not Available to Industry
How to cite: pLKO.1-Tet-Puro-shMMERVK9c_1 (inducible) was a gift from Denes Hnisz (Addgene plasmid # 189957 ; http://n2t.net/addgene:189957 ; RRID:Addgene_189957)
